Addgene plasmid #119138: A3F-Cas9n-UGI
Purpose: Base editor made from APOBEC3F
Depositing lab: Reuben Harris. Depositing organization: University of Minnesota. Publication: A panel of eGFP reporters for single base editing by APOBEC-Cas9 editosome complexes. Martin AS, Salamango DJ, Serebrenik AA, Shaban NM, Brown WL, Harris RS. Sci Rep. 2019 Jan 24;9(1):497. doi: 10.1038/s41598-018-36739-9. PubMed 30679582.
Backbone
  Vector backbone: BE3
  Backbone manufacturer: Liu Lab
  Backbone size w/o insert (bp): 7825
  Vector type: CRISPR
Growth in bacteria
  Bacterial resistance: Ampicillin, 100 μg/mL
  Growth temperature: 37°C
  Growth strain: DH5alpha
  Copy number: High Copy
Gene/Insert
  Gene/Insert name: APOBEC3F-Cas9 nickase-UGI
  Species: H. sapiens (human)
  Insert size (bp): 1119
  Mutation: None
  Promoter: CMV
  Cloning method: Restriction Enzyme; 5′ cloning site NotI (not destroyed); 3′ cloning site XmaI (not destroyed)
  Sequencing primers: 5′ CGTGTACGGTGGGAGGTCTA
Terms and licenses: Academic/Nonprofit Terms; Industry Terms: Not Available to Industry
How to cite: A3F-Cas9n-UGI was a gift from Reuben Harris (Addgene plasmid # 119138 ; http://n2t.net/addgene:119138 ; RRID:Addgene_119138)
