[The description below was written by a language model from this plasmid's Addgene catalogue record and pLannotate feature annotations shown in this document.]
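Description:
A3F-Cas9n-UGI is a mammalian expression plasmid encoding a cytosine base editor in which human APOBEC3F serves as the deaminase module. It is built on the BE3 base-editor backbone, with the 1,119 bp APOBEC3F coding sequence cloned between retained NotI and XmaI sites, and the full sequence record is about 8.9 kb. The plasmid is propagated in E. coli through a high-copy ColE1/pUC-type origin and selected with ampicillin via the AmpR (β-lactamase) gene. Short lac promoter/operator, lacI, bom and SV40 promoter fragments are backbone remnants with no evident role. No mammalian selection marker is annotated.

The single expression cassette is driven by the CMV enhancer and immediate-early promoter and terminated by the bGH polyadenylation signal. It reads as one fusion: APOBEC3F, a short linker, Streptococcus pyogenes Cas9, and the uracil-DNA glycosylase inhibitor UGI from phage PBS2. The automated annotation labels the linker as an "ABE(7.10) fragment" and the Cas9 as "Cas9 VQR". These are most likely nearest-match labels rather than true identities, since the catalogue entry describes the Cas9 simply as a nickase and records no mutations.

In this design, a separately supplied guide RNA directs Cas9n to a target site. There the deaminase converts cytosines to uracils in the displaced single strand, UGI blocks uracil excision, and nicking of the opposite strand biases repair toward a C-to-T outcome. No guide RNA cassette is annotated on this plasmid. The construct belongs to a set of APOBEC-Cas9 editors evaluated with eGFP reporters for single-base editing.
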