Features (pLannotate 1.2.2; 17 found; start..end, strand, type, name):
    132..335     +  promoter       CMV promoter: human cytomegalovirus (CMV) immediate early promoter
    386..1504    +  CDS            APOBEC3F: ABC3F_HUMAN - Experimental evidence at protein level: Swiss-Prot protein existence level 1. DNA deaminase (cytidine deaminase) which acts as an inhibitor of retrovirus replication and retrotransposon mobility via deaminase- dependent and -independent mechanisms. Exhibits antiviral activity against Vif-deficient HIV-1 (PubMed:15152192, PubMed:23001005). After the penetration of retroviral nucleocapsids into target cells of infection and the initiation of reverse transcription, it can induce the conversion of cytosine to uracil in the minus-sense single-strand viral DNA, leading to G-to-A hyperm
   1505..1552    +  CDS            ABE(7.10) (fragment): adenine base editor comprising wild-type E. coli TadA fused to the evolved TadA*(7.10) mutant (Gaudelli et al., 2017)
   1553..5653    +  CDS            Cas9 VQR: Streptococcus pyogenes Cas9 endonuclease with the D1135V/R1335Q/T1337R mutations has an altered recognition specificity for the protospacer adjacent motif (PAM) (Kleinstiver et al., 2015)
   5666..5914    +  CDS            UGI: UNGI_BPPB2 - Experimental evidence at protein level: Swiss-Prot protein existence level 1. This protein binds specifically and reversibly to the host uracil-DNA glycosylase, preventing removal of uracil residues from PBS2 DNA by the host uracil-excision repair system. From Bacillus phage PBS2 (Bacteriophage PBS2).
   6002..6226    +  polyA_signal   bGH poly(A) signal: bovine growth hormone polyadenylation signal
   6230..6251    +  promoter       SV40 promoter (fragment): SV40 enhancer and early promoter
   6256..6272    +  misc_feature   MCS (fragment): pBluescript multiple cloning site
   6321..6337    -  protein_bind   lac operator: The lac repressor binds to the lac operator to inhibit transcription in E. coli. This inhibition can be relieved by adding lactose or isopropyl-β-D-thiogalactopyranoside (IPTG). lac repressor encoded by lacI
   6345..6375    -  promoter       lac promoter: promoter for the E. coli lac operon
   6390..6411    -  protein_bind   CAP binding site: CAP binding activates transcription in the presence of cAMP. E. coli catabolite activator protein
   6424..6516    -  CDS            lacI (fragment): lac repressor; lacI; The lac repressor binds to the lac operator to inhibit transcription in E. coli. This inhibition can be relieved by adding lactose or isopropyl-β-D-thiogalactopyranoside (IPTG).
   6699..7287    -  rep_origin     ori: high-copy-number ColE1/pMB1/pBR322/pUC origin of replication
   7458..8318    -  CDS            AmpR: β-lactamase; bla; confers resistance to ampicillin, carbenicillin, and related antibiotics
   8319..8423    -  promoter       AmpR promoter: bla
   8494..8538    -  misc_feature   bom (fragment): basis of mobility region from pBR322
   8693..131     +  enhancer       CMV enhancer (across the origin): human cytomegalovirus immediate early enhancer
>Addgene plasmid #119138 | A3F-Cas9n-UGI | addgene full sequence | sequence record 232319 | Addgene NGS Result
ATATGCCAAGTACGCCCCCTATTGACGTCAATGACGGTAAATGGCCCGCCTGGCATTATGCCCAGTACAT
GACCTTATGGGACTTTCCTACTTGGCAGTACATCTACGTATTAGTCATCGCTATTACCATGGTGATGCGG
TTTTGGCAGTACATCAATGGGCGTGGATAGCGGTTTGACTCACGGGGATTTCCAAGTCTCCACCCCATTG
ACGTCAATGGGAGTTTGTTTTGGCACCAAAATCAACGGGACTTTCCAAAATGTCGTAACAACTCCGCCCC
ATTGACGCAAATGGGCGGTAGGCGTGTACGGTGGGAGGTCTATATAAGCAGAGCTGGTTTAGTGAACCGT
CAGATCCGCTAGAGATCCGCGGCCGCGCCGCCACCATGAAGCCTCACTTCAGAAACACAGTGGAGCGAAT
GTATCGAGACACATTCTCCTACAACTTTTATAATAGACCCATCCTTTCTCGTCGGAATACCGTCTGGCTG
TGCTACGAAGTGAAAACAAAGGGTCCCTCAAGGCCCCGTTTGGACGCAAAGATCTTTCGAGGCCAGGTGT
ATTCCCAGCCTGAGCACCACGCAGAAATGTGCTTCCTCTCTTGGTTCTGTGGCAACCAGCTGCCTGCTTA
CAAGTGTTTCCAGATCACCTGGTTTGTATCCTGGACCCCCTGCCCGGACTGTGTGGCGAAGCTGGCCGAA
TTCCTGGCTGAGCACCCCAATGTCACCCTGACCATCTCCGCCGCCCGCCTCTACTACTACTGGGAAAGAG
ATTACCGAAGGGCGCTCTGCAGGCTGAGTCAGGCAGGGGCCCGCGTGAAGATTATGGACGATGAAGAATT
TGCATACTGCTGGGAAAACTTTGTGTACAGTGAAGGTCAGCCATTCATGCCTTGGTACAAATTCGATGAC
AATTATGCATTCCTGCACCGCACGCTAAAGGAGATTCTCAGAAACCCGATGGAGGCAATGTATCCACACA
TATTCTACTTCCACTTTAAAAACCTACGCAAAGCCTATGGTCGGAACGAAAGCTGGCTGTGCTTCACCAT
GGAAGTTGTAAAGCACCACTCACCTGTCTCCTGGAAGAGGGGCGTCTTCCGAAACCAGGTGGATCCTGAG
ACCCATTGTCATGCAGAAAGGTGCTTCCTCTCTTGGTTCTGTGACGACATACTGTCTCCTAACACAAACT
ACGAGGTCACCTGGTACACATCTTGGAGCCCTTGCCCAGAGTGTGCAGGGGAGGTGGCCGAGTTCCTGGC
CAGGCACAGCAACGTGAATCTCACCATCTTCACCGCCCGCCTCTACTACTTCTGGGATACAGATTACCAG
GAGGGGCTCCGCAGCCTGAGTCAGGAAGGGGCCTCCGTGGAGATCATGGGCTACAAAGATTTTAAATATT
GTTGGGAAAACTTTGTGTACAATGATGATGAGCCATTCAAGCCTTGGAAAGGACTAAAATACAACTTTCT
ATTCCTGGACAGCAAGCTGCAGGAGATTCTCGAGAGCGGCAGCGAGACTCCCGGGACCTCAGAGTCCGCC
ACACCCGAAAGTGATAAAAAGTATTCTATTGGTTTAGCCATCGGCACTAATTCCGTTGGATGGGCTGTCA
TAACCGATGAATACAAAGTACCTTCAAAGAAATTTAAGGTGTTGGGGAACACAGACCGTCATTCGATTAA
AAAGAATCTTATCGGTGCCCTCCTATTCGATAGTGGCGAAACGGCAGAGGCGACTCGCCTGAAACGAACC
GCTCGGAGAAGGTATACACGTCGCAAGAACCGAATATGTTACTTACAAGAAATTTTTAGCAATGAGATGG
CCAAAGTTGACGATTCTTTCTTTCACCGTTTGGAAGAGTCCTTCCTTGTCGAAGAGGACAAGAAACATGA
ACGGCACCCCATCTTTGGAAACATAGTAGATGAGGTGGCATATCATGAAAAGTACCCAACGATTTATCAC
CTCAGAAAAAAGCTAGTTGACTCAACTGATAAAGCGGACCTGAGGTTAATCTACTTGGCTCTTGCCCATA
TGATAAAGTTCCGTGGGCACTTTCTCATTGAGGGTGATCTAAATCCGGACAACTCGGATGTCGACAAACT
GTTCATCCAGTTAGTACAAACCTATAATCAGTTGTTTGAAGAGAACCCTATAAATGCAAGTGGCGTGGAT
GCGAAGGCTATTCTTAGCGCCCGCCTCTCTAAATCCCGACGGCTAGAAAACCTGATCGCACAATTACCCG
GAGAGAAGAAAAATGGGTTGTTCGGTAACCTTATAGCGCTCTCACTAGGCCTGACACCAAATTTTAAGTC
GAACTTCGACTTAGCTGAAGATGCCAAATTGCAGCTTAGTAAGGACACGTACGATGACGATCTCGACAAT
CTACTGGCACAAATTGGAGATCAGTATGCGGACTTATTTTTGGCTGCCAAAAACCTTAGCGATGCAATCC
TCCTATCTGACATACTGAGAGTTAATACTGAGATTACCAAGGCGCCGTTATCCGCTTCAATGATCAAAAG
GTACGATGAACATCACCAAGACTTGACACTTCTCAAGGCCCTAGTCCGTCAGCAACTGCCTGAGAAATAT
AAGGAAATATTCTTTGATCAGTCGAAAAACGGGTACGCAGGTTATATTGACGGCGGAGCGAGTCAAGAGG
AATTCTACAAGTTTATCAAACCCATATTAGAGAAGATGGATGGGACGGAAGAGTTGCTTGTAAAACTCAA
TCGCGAAGATCTACTGCGAAAGCAGCGGACTTTCGACAACGGTAGCATTCCACATCAAATCCACTTAGGC
GAATTGCATGCTATACTTAGAAGGCAGGAGGATTTTTATCCGTTCCTCAAAGACAATCGTGAAAAGATTG
AGAAAATCCTAACCTTTCGCATACCTTACTATGTGGGACCCCTGGCCCGAGGGAACTCTCGGTTCGCATG
GATGACAAGAAAGTCCGAAGAAACGATTACTCCATGGAATTTTGAGGAAGTTGTCGATAAAGGTGCGTCA
GCTCAATCGTTCATCGAGAGGATGACCAACTTTGACAAGAATTTACCGAACGAAAAAGTATTGCCTAAGC
ACAGTTTACTTTACGAGTATTTCACAGTGTACAATGAACTCACGAAAGTTAAGTATGTCACTGAGGGCAT
GCGTAAACCCGCCTTTCTAAGCGGAGAACAGAAGAAAGCAATAGTAGATCTGTTATTCAAGACCAACCGC
AAAGTGACAGTTAAGCAATTGAAAGAGGACTACTTTAAGAAAATTGAATGCTTCGATTCTGTCGAGATCT
CCGGGGTAGAAGATCGATTTAATGCGTCACTTGGTACGTATCATGACCTCCTAAAGATAATTAAAGATAA
GGACTTCCTGGATAACGAAGAGAATGAAGATATCTTAGAAGATATAGTGTTGACTCTTACCCTCTTTGAA
GATCGGGAAATGATTGAGGAAAGACTAAAAACATACGCTCACCTGTTCGACGATAAGGTTATGAAACAGT
TAAAGAGGCGTCGCTATACGGGCTGGGGACGATTGTCGCGGAAACTTATCAACGGGATAAGAGACAAGCA
AAGTGGTAAAACTATTCTCGATTTTCTAAAGAGCGACGGCTTCGCCAATAGGAACTTTATGCAGCTGATC
CATGATGACTCTTTAACCTTCAAAGAGGATATACAAAAGGCACAGGTTTCCGGACAAGGGGACTCATTGC
ACGAACATATTGCGAATCTTGCTGGTTCGCCAGCCATCAAAAAGGGCATACTCCAGACAGTCAAAGTAGT
GGATGAGCTAGTTAAGGTCATGGGACGTCACAAACCGGAAAACATTGTAATCGAGATGGCACGCGAAAAT
CAAACGACTCAGAAGGGGCAAAAAAACAGTCGAGAGCGGATGAAGAGAATAGAAGAGGGTATTAAAGAAC
TGGGCAGCCAGATCTTAAAGGAGCATCCTGTGGAAAATACCCAATTGCAGAACGAGAAACTTTACCTCTA
TTACCTACAAAATGGAAGGGACATGTATGTTGATCAGGAACTGGACATAAACCGTTTATCTGATTACGAC
GTCGATCACATTGTACCCCAATCCTTTTTGAAGGACGATTCAATCGACAATAAAGTGCTTACACGCTCGG
ATAAGAACCGAGGGAAAAGTGACAATGTTCCAAGCGAGGAAGTCGTAAAGAAAATGAAGAACTATTGGCG
GCAGCTCCTAAATGCGAAACTGATAACGCAAAGAAAGTTCGATAACTTAACTAAAGCTGAGAGGGGTGGC
TTGTCTGAACTTGACAAGGCCGGATTTATTAAACGTCAGCTCGTGGAAACCCGCCAAATCACAAAGCATG
TTGCACAGATACTAGATTCCCGAATGAATACGAAATACGACGAGAACGATAAGCTGATTCGGGAAGTCAA
AGTAATCACTTTAAAGTCAAAATTGGTGTCGGACTTCAGAAAGGATTTTCAATTCTATAAAGTTAGGGAG
ATAAATAACTACCACCATGCGCACGACGCTTATCTTAATGCCGTCGTAGGGACCGCACTCATTAAGAAAT
ACCCGAAGCTAGAAAGTGAGTTTGTGTATGGTGATTACAAAGTTTATGACGTCCGTAAGATGATCGCGAA
AAGCGAACAGGAGATAGGCAAGGCTACAGCCAAATACTTCTTTTATTCTAACATTATGAATTTCTTTAAG
ACGGAAATCACTCTGGCAAACGGAGAGATACGCAAACGACCTTTAATTGAAACCAATGGGGAGACAGGTG
AAATCGTATGGGATAAGGGCCGGGACTTCGCGACGGTGAGAAAAGTTTTGTCCATGCCCCAAGTCAACAT
AGTAAAGAAAACTGAGGTGCAGACCGGAGGGTTTTCAAAGGAATCGATTCTTCCAAAAAGGAATAGTGAT
AAGCTCATCGCTCGTAAAAAGGACTGGGACCCGAAAAAGTACGGTGGCTTCGATAGCCCTACAGTTGCCT
ATTCTGTCCTAGTAGTGGCAAAAGTTGAGAAGGGAAAATCCAAGAAACTGAAGTCAGTCAAAGAATTATT
GGGGATAACGATTATGGAGCGCTCGTCTTTTGAAAAGAACCCCATCGACTTCCTTGAGGCGAAAGGTTAC
AAGGAAGTAAAAAAGGATCTCATAATTAAACTACCAAAGTATAGTCTGTTTGAGTTAGAAAATGGCCGAA
AACGGATGTTGGCTAGCGCCGGAGAGCTTCAAAAGGGGAACGAACTCGCACTACCGTCTAAATACGTGAA
TTTCCTGTATTTAGCGTCCCATTACGAGAAGTTGAAAGGTTCACCTGAAGATAACGAACAGAAGCAACTT
TTTGTTGAGCAGCACAAACATTATCTCGACGAAATCATAGAGCAAATTTCGGAATTCAGTAAGAGAGTCA
TCCTAGCTGATGCCAATCTGGACAAAGTATTAAGCGCATACAACAAGCACAGGGATAAACCCATACGTGA
GCAGGCGGAAAATATTATCCATTTGTTTACTCTTACCAACCTCGGCGCTCCAGCCGCATTCAAGTATTTT
GACACAACGATAGATCGCAAACGATACACTTCTACCAAGGAGGTGCTAGACGCGACACTGATTCACCAAT
CCATCACGGGATTATATGAAACTCGGATAGATTTGTCACAGCTTGGGGGTGACTCTGGTGGTTCTACTAA
TCTGTCAGATATTATTGAAAAGGAGACCGGTAAGCAACTGGTTATCCAGGAATCCATCCTCATGCTCCCA
GAGGAGGTGGAAGAAGTCATTGGGAACAAGCCGGAAAGCGATATACTCGTGCACACCGCCTACGACGAGA
GCACCGACGAGAATGTCATGCTTCTGACTAGCGACGCCCCTGAATACAAGCCTTGGGCTCTGGTCATACA
GGATAGCAACGGTGAGAACAAGATTAAGATGCTCTCTGGTGGTTCTCCCAAGAAGAAGAGGAAAGTCTAA
CCGGTCATCATCACCATCACCATTGAGTTTAAACCCGCTGATCAGCCTCGACTGTGCCTTCTAGTTGCCA
GCCATCTGTTGTTTGCCCCTCCCCCGTGCCTTCCTTGACCCTGGAAGGTGCCACTCCCACTGTCCTTTCC
TAATAAAATGAGGAAATTGCATCGCATTGTCTGAGTAGGTGTCATTCTATTCTGGGGGGTGGGGTGGGGC
AGGACAGCAAGGGGGAGGATTGGGAAGACAATAGCAGGCATGCTGGGGATGCGGTGGGCTCTATGGCTTC
TGAGGCGGAAAGAACCAGCTGGGGCTCGATACCGTCGACCTCTAGCTAGAGCTTGGCGTAATCATGGTCA
TAGCTGTTTCCTGTGTGAAATTGTTATCCGCTCACAATTCCACACAACATACGAGCCGGAAGCATAAAGT
GTAAAGCCTAGGGTGCCTAATGAGTGAGCTAACTCACATTAATTGCGTTGCGCTCACTGCCCGCTTTCCA
GTCGGGAAACCTGTCGTGCCAGCTGCATTAATGAATCGGCCAACGCGCGGGGAGAGGCGGTTTGCGTATT
GGGCGCTCTTCCGCTTCCTCGCTCACTGACTCGCTGCGCTCGGTCGTTCGGCTGCGGCGAGCGGTATCAG
CTCACTCAAAGGCGGTAATACGGTTATCCACAGAATCAGGGGATAACGCAGGAAAGAACATGTGAGCAAA
AGGCCAGCAAAAGGCCAGGAACCGTAAAAAGGCCGCGTTGCTGGCGTTTTTCCATAGGCTCCGCCCCCCT
GACGAGCATCACAAAAATCGACGCTCAAGTCAGAGGTGGCGAAACCCGACAGGACTATAAAGATACCAGG
CGTTTCCCCCTGGAAGCTCCCTCGTGCGCTCTCCTGTTCCGACCCTGCCGCTTACCGGATACCTGTCCGC
CTTTCTCCCTTCGGGAAGCGTGGCGCTTTCTCATAGCTCACGCTGTAGGTATCTCAGTTCGGTGTAGGTC
GTTCGCTCCAAGCTGGGCTGTGTGCACGAACCCCCCGTTCAGCCCGACCGCTGCGCCTTATCCGGTAACT
ATCGTCTTGAGTCCAACCCGGTAAGACACGACTTATCGCCACTGGCAGCAGCCACTGGTAACAGGATTAG
CAGAGCGAGGTATGTAGGCGGTGCTACAGAGTTCTTGAAGTGGTGGCCTAACTACGGCTACACTAGAAGA
ACAGTATTTGGTATCTGCGCTCTGCTGAAGCCAGTTACCTTCGGAAAAAGAGTTGGTAGCTCTTGATCCG
GCAAACAAACCACCGCTGGTAGCGGTGGTTTTTTTGTTTGCAAGCAGCAGATTACGCGCAGAAAAAAAGG
ATCTCAAGAAGATCCTTTGATCTTTTCTACGGGGTCTGACGCTCAGTGGAACGAAAACTCACGTTAAGGG
ATTTTGGTCATGAGATTATCAAAAAGGATCTTCACCTAGATCCTTTTAAATTAAAAATGAAGTTTTAAAT
CAATCTAAAGTATATATGAGTAAACTTGGTCTGACAGTTACCAATGCTTAATCAGTGAGGCACCTATCTC
AGCGATCTGTCTATTTCGTTCATCCATAGTTGCCTGACTCCCCGTCGTGTAGATAACTACGATACGGGAG
GGCTTACCATCTGGCCCCAGTGCTGCAATGATACCGCGAGACCCACGCTCACCGGCTCCAGATTTATCAG
CAATAAACCAGCCAGCCGGAAGGGCCGAGCGCAGAAGTGGTCCTGCAACTTTATCCGCCTCCATCCAGTC
TATTAATTGTTGCCGGGAAGCTAGAGTAAGTAGTTCGCCAGTTAATAGTTTGCGCAACGTTGTTGCCATT
GCTACAGGCATCGTGGTGTCACGCTCGTCGTTTGGTATGGCTTCATTCAGCTCCGGTTCCCAACGATCAA
GGCGAGTTACATGATCCCCCATGTTGTGCAAAAAAGCGGTTAGCTCCTTCGGTCCTCCGATCGTTGTCAG
AAGTAAGTTGGCCGCAGTGTTATCACTCATGGTTATGGCAGCACTGCATAATTCTCTTACTGTCATGCCA
TCCGTAAGATGCTTTTCTGTGACTGGTGAGTACTCAACCAAGTCATTCTGAGAATAGTGTATGCGGCGAC
CGAGTTGCTCTTGCCCGGCGTCAATACGGGATAATACCGCGCCACATAGCAGAACTTTAAAAGTGCTCAT
CATTGGAAAACGTTCTTCGGGGCGAAAACTCTCAAGGATCTTACCGCTGTTGAGATCCAGTTCGATGTAA
CCCACTCGTGCACCCAACTGATCTTCAGCATCTTTTACTTTCACCAGCGTTTCTGGGTGAGCAAAAACAG
GAAGGCAAAATGCCGCAAAAAAGGGAATAAGGGCGACACGGAAATGTTGAATACTCATACTCTTCCTTTT
TCAATATTATTGAAGCATTTATCAGGGTTATTGTCTCATGAGCGGATACATATTTGAATGTATTTAGAAA
AATAAACAAATAGGGGTTCCGCGCACATTTCCCCGAAAAGTGCCACCTGACGTCGACGGATCGGGAGATC
GATCTCCCGATCCCCTAGGGTCGACTCTCAGTACAATCTGCTCTGATGCCGCATAGTTAAGCCAGTATCT
GCTCCCTGCTTGTGTGTTGGAGGTCGCTGAGTAGTGCGCGAGCAAAATTTAAGCTACAACAAGGCAAGGC
TTGACCGACAATTGCATGAAGAATCTGCTTAGGGTTAGGCGTTTTGCGCTGCTTCGCGATGTACGGGCCA
GATATACGCGTTGACATTGATTATTGACTAGTTATTAATAGTAATCAATTACGGGGTCATTAGTTCATAG
CCCATATATGGAGTTCCGCGTTACATAACTTACGGTAAATGGCCCGCCTGGCTGACCGCCCAACGACCCC
CGCCCATTGACGTCAATAATGACGTATGTTCCCATAGTAACGCCAATAGGGACTTTCCATTGACGTCAAT
GGGTGGAGTATTTACGGTAAACTGCCCACTTGGCAGTACATCAAGTGTATC
